Addgene plasmid #65705: pYNL-C1_Rab11a
Purpose: Expresses YNL-Rab11a in mammalian cells
Depositing lab: Yasushi Okada. Depositing organization: RIKEN Quantitative Biology Center (QBiC). Publication: Expanded palette of Nano-lanterns for real-time multicolor luminescence imaging. Takai A, Nakano M, Saito K, Haruno R, Watanabe TM, Ohyanagi T, Jin T, Okada Y, Nagai T. Proc Natl Acad Sci U S A. 2015 Apr 7;112(14):4352-6. doi: 10.1073/pnas.1418468112. Epub 2015 Mar 23. PubMed 25831507.
Backbone
  Vector backbone: pYNL-C1
  Backbone manufacturer: Addgene #64306
  Backbone size w/o insert (bp): 5600
  Total vector size (bp): 6300
  Vector type: Mammalian Expression, Luciferase
  Selectable markers: Neomycin (select with G418)
Growth in bacteria
  Bacterial resistance: Kanamycin, 50 μg/mL
  Growth temperature: 37°C
  Growth strain: DH5alpha
  Copy number: High Copy
Gene/Insert
  Gene/Insert name: Rab11a
  Species: M. musculus (mouse)
  Insert size (bp): 650
  Entrez Gene: Rab11a
  Promoter: CMV
  Tag / fusion protein: YNL (N terminal on backbone)
  Cloning method: Restriction Enzyme; 5′ cloning site EcoRI (not destroyed); 3′ cloning site SalI (not destroyed)
  Sequencing primers: 5′ GAGTTCGTGAAGGTGAAGGGCC; 3′ EBV Reverse
Resource information
  A portion of this plasmid was derived from a plasmid made by: Nano-lantern/pcDNA3 (gifted from Dr Takeharu Nagai)
Terms and licenses: Academic/Nonprofit Terms; Industry Terms: Not Available to Industry
How to cite: pYNL-C1_Rab11a was a gift from Yasushi Okada (Addgene plasmid # 65705 ; http://n2t.net/addgene:65705 ; RRID:Addgene_65705)
