[The description below was written by a language model from this plasmid's Addgene catalogue record and pLannotate feature annotations shown in this document.]
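Description:
pYNL-C1_Rab11a is a mammalian expression plasmid of about 6.3 kb built on the pYNL-C1 backbone, a C1-style fusion vector in which the tag lies upstream of the multiple cloning site. It is propagated in E. coli from a high-copy ColE1/pUC-type origin and also carries an f1 phage origin. A single Tn5 NeoR/KanR (aminoglycoside phosphotransferase) gene does double duty. A bacterial bla-type promoter drives it for kanamycin selection in bacteria, and the SV40 enhancer/early promoter drives it for G418 selection in mammalian cells, with an HSV TK polyadenylation signal downstream. The short ble, bGH poly(A) and SV40 large T antigen fragments flagged by the annotation look like backbone remnants rather than functional elements.

The expression cassette uses the human CMV immediate early enhancer and promoter and ends in an SV40 poly(A) signal. It encodes YNL, the yellow Nano-lantern, which is a fusion of the yellow fluorescent protein mVenus to Renilla luciferase. In this type of probe, energy from the luciferase reaction is transferred to the adjacent fluorescent protein, giving brighter, yellow-shifted luminescence without excitation light. Mouse Rab11a (about 650 bp) was cloned between EcoRI and SalI in the MCS, so YNL sits at its N terminus. The annotation tool matched the insert to the human RAB11A entry, whereas the catalogue lists the species as mouse. Rab11a is a small GTPase that regulates endocytic recycling, so the fusion should mark Rab11a-associated membrane compartments. The record states only that the plasmid expresses YNL-Rab11a in mammalian cells, and the associated work concerns real-time multicolor luminescence imaging.
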