Features (pLannotate 1.2.2; 17 found; start..end, strand, type, name):
     61..364     +  enhancer       CMV enhancer: human cytomegalovirus immediate early enhancer
    365..568     +  promoter       CMV promoter: human cytomegalovirus (CMV) immediate early promoter
    603..1295    +  CDS            mVenus: mVenus is a basic (constitutively fluorescent) yellow fluorescent protein published in 2006, derived from Aequorea victoria. It is reported to be a rapidly-maturing monomer with moderate acid sensitivity.
   1293..2219    +  CDS            LUCI_RENRE: Experimental evidence at protein level: Swiss-Prot protein existence level 1. Upon binding the substrate, the enzyme catalyzes an oxygenation, producing a very short-lived hydroperoxide that cyclizes into a dioxetanone structure, which collapses, releasing a CO(2) molecule. The spontaneous breakdown of the dioxetanone releases the energy (about 50 kcal/mole) that is necessary to generate the excited state of the coelenteramide product, which is the singlet form of the monoanion. In vivo the product undergoes the process of nonradiative energy transfer to an accessory protein, a green fluoresce
   2220..2254    +  misc_feature   MCS (fragment): multiple cloning site
   2256..2900    +  CDS            RAB11A: RB11A_HUMAN - Also known as RAB11. Experimental evidence at protein level: Swiss-Prot protein existence level 1. The small GTPases Rab are key regulators of intracellular membrane trafficking, from the formation of transport vesicles to their fusion with membranes. Rabs cycle between an inactive GDP-bound form and an active GTP-bound form that is able to recruit to membranes different set of downstream effectors directly responsible for vesicle formation, movement, tethering and fusion. The small Rab GTPase RAB11A regulates endocytic recycling. Acts as a major regulator of membrane delivery du
   2903..2930    +  misc_feature   MCS (fragment): multiple cloning site
   2947..3031    +  CDS            large T antigen (fragment): large T antigen from SV40 (simian virus 40)
   3054..3175    +  polyA_signal   SV40 poly(A) signal: SV40 polyadenylation signal
   3209..3637    -  rep_origin     f1 ori (sequence partly withheld): f1 bacteriophage origin of replication; arrow indicates direction of (+) strand synthesis
   3664..3768    +  promoter       AmpR promoter: bla
   3770..4127    +  promoter       SV40 promoter: SV40 enhancer and early promoter
   4162..4956    +  CDS            NeoR/KanR: aminoglycoside phosphotransferase from Tn5; aph(3')-II (or nptII); confers resistance to neomycin, kanamycin, and G418 (Geneticin®)
   4977..5129    +  CDS            ble (fragment): BLE_KLEPN - Experimental evidence at protein level: Swiss-Prot protein existence level 1. Binding protein with a strong affinity to the bleomycin family of antibiotics. Binds to CL990; an antimitotic-antibiotic compound. From Klebsiella pneumoniae.
   5188..5235    +  polyA_signal   HSV TK poly(A) signal: herpes simplex virus thymidine kinase polyadenylation signal (Cole and Stacy, 1985)
   5326..5342    -  polyA_signal   bGH poly(A) signal (fragment): bovine growth hormone polyadenylation signal
   5564..6152    +  rep_origin     ori: high-copy-number ColE1/pMB1/pBR322/pUC origin of replication
>Addgene plasmid #65705 | pYNL-C1_Rab11a | addgene full sequence | sequence record 116854 | Addgene assembled full plasmid sequence
TAGTTATTAATAGTAATCAATTACGGGGTCATTAGTTCATAGCCCATATATGGAGTTCCGCGTTACATAA
CTTACGGTAAATGGCCCGCCTGGCTGACCGCCCAACGACCCCCGCCCATTGACGTCAATAATGACGTATG
TTCCCATAGTAACGCCAATAGGGACTTTCCATTGACGTCAATGGGTGGAGTATTTACGGTAAACTGCCCA
CTTGGCAGTACATCAAGTGTATCATATGCCAAGTACGCCCCCTATTGACGTCAATGACGGTAAATGGCCC
GCCTGGCATTATGCCCAGTACATGACCTTATGGGACTTTCCTACTTGGCAGTACATCTACGTATTAGTCA
TCGCTATTACCATGGTGATGCGGTTTTGGCAGTACATCAATGGGCGTGGATAGCGGTTTGACTCACGGGG
ATTTCCAAGTCTCCACCCCATTGACGTCAATGGGAGTTTGTTTTGGCACCAAAATCAACGGGACTTTCCA
AAATGTCGTAACAACTCCGCCCCATTGACGCAAATGGGCGGTAGGCGTGTACGGTGGGAGGTCTATATAA
GCAGAGCTGGTTTAGTGAACCGTCAGATCCGCTAGCGCCACCATGGTGAGCAAGGGCGAGGAGCTGTTCA
CCGGGGTGGTGCCCATCCTGGTCGAGCTGGACGGCGACGTAAACGGCCACAAGTTCAGCGTGTCCGGCGA
GGGCGAGGGCGATGCCACCTACGGCAAGCTGACCCTGAAGCTGATCTGCACCACCGGCAAGCTGCCCGTG
CCCTGGCCCACCCTCGTGACCACCCTGGGCTACGGCCTGCAGTGCTTCGCCCGCTACCCCGACCACATGA
AGCAGCACGACTTCTTCAAGTCCGCCATGCCCGAAGGCTACGTCCAGGAGCGCACCATCTTCTTCAAGGA
CGACGGCAACTACAAGACCCGCGCCGAGGTGAAGTTCGAGGGCGACACCCTGGTGAACCGCATCGAGCTG
AAGGGCATCGACTTCAAGGAGGACGGCAACATCCTGGGGCACAAGCTGGAGTACAACTACAACAGCCACA
ACGTCTATATCACCGCCGACAAGCAGAAGAACGGCATCAAGGCCAACTTCAAGATCCGCCACAACATCGA
GGACGGCGGCGTGCAGCTCGCCGACCACTACCAGCAGAACACCCCCATCGGCGACGGCCCCGTGCTGCTG
CCCGACAACCACTACCTGAGCTACCAGTCCAAGCTGAGCAAAGACCCCAACGAGAAGCGCGATCACATGG
TCCTGCTGGAGTTCGTGACCGCCGCCGGGGGTACCAAGGTGTACGACCCCGAGCAGAGGAAGAGGATGAT
CACCGGCCCCCAGTGGTGGGCCAGGTGCAAGCAGATGAACGTGCTGGACAGCTTCATCAACTACTACGAC
AGCGAGAAGCACGCCGAGAACGCCGTGATCTTCCTGCACGGCAACGCCACTAGCAGCTACCTGTGGAGGC
ACGTGGTGCCCCACATCGAGCCCGTGGCCAGGTGCATCATCCCCGATCTGATCGGCATGGGCAAGAGCGG
CAAGAGCGGCAACGGCAGCTACAGGCTGCTGGACCACTACAAGTACCTGACCGCCTGGTTCGAGCTTCTG
AACCTGCCCAAGAAGATCATCTTCGTGGGCCACGACTGGGGCGCCGCCCTGGCCTTCCACTACGCCTACG
AGCACCAGGACAGGATCAAGGCCATCGTGCACATGGAGAGCGTGGTGGACGTGATCGAGAGCTGGGACGA
GTGGCCAGACATCGAGGAGGACATCGCCCTGATCAAGAGCGAGGAGGGCGAGAAGATGGTGCTGGAGAAC
AACTTCTTCGTGGAGACCGTGCTGCCCAGCAAGATCATGAGAAAGCTGGAGCCCGAGGAGTTCGCCGCCT
ACCTGGAGCCCTTCAAGGAGAAGGGCGAGGTGAGAAGACCCACCCTGAGCTGGCCCAGAGAGATCCCCCT
GGTGAAGGGCGGCAAGCCCGACGTGGTGCAGATCGTGAGAAACTACAACGCCTACCTGAGAGCCAGCGAC
GACCTGCCCAAGCTGTTCATCGAGGGCGACCCCGGCTTCTTCAGCAACGCCATCGTGGAGGGCGCCAAGA
AGTTCCCCAACACCGAGTTCGTGAAGGTGAAGGGCCTGCACTTCCTCCAGGAGGACGCCCCCGACGAGAT
GGGCAAGTACATCAAGAGCTTCGTGGAGAGAGTGCTGAAGAACGAGCAGTCCGGACTCAGATCTCGAGCT
CAAGCTTCGAATTCCGGCACCCGCGACGACGAGTACGACTACCTCTTTAAAGTTGTCCTTATTGGAGATT
CTGGTGTTGGAAAGAGTAACCTCCTGTCTCGATTTACTCGAAATGAGTTTAATCTGGAAAGCAAGAGTAC
CATTGGAGTAGAGTTTGCAACAAGAAGCATCCAGGTTGATGGGAAAACAATAAAGGCACAGATATGGGAC
ACAGCAGGGCAGGAGCGGTACAGGGCTATAACGTCTGCATACTATCGTGGAGCAGTAGGTGCCTTATTGG
TTTATGACATTGCTAAGCATCTCACATATGAAAATGTAGAGCGATGGCTGAAAGAACTGAGAGATCATGC
TGATAGTAACATTGTTATCATGCTTGTGGGCAATAAGAGTGATTTACGTCATCTCAGGGCAGTTCCTACA
GATGAAGCAAGAGCTTTTGCAGAGAAGAATGGTTTGTCATTCATTGAGACATCTGCTCTAGATTCTACAA
ATGTTGAAGCTGCTTTTCAGACAATTCTAACAGAGATATACCGCATTGTTTCTCAGAAGCAAATGTCAGA
CAGACGTGAAAATGACATGTCTCCAAGCAACAATGTGGTTCCTATTCATGTTCCGCCCACCACTGAGAAC
AAGCCAAAGGTGCAGTGCTGTCAGAACATCTAAGTCGACGGTACCGCGGGCCCGGGATCCACCGGATCTA
GATAACTGATCATAATCAGCCATACCACATTTGTAGAGGTTTTACTTGCTTTAAAAAACCTCCCACACCT
CCCCCTGAACCTGAAACATAAAATGAATGCAATTGTTGTTGTTAACTTGTTTATTGCAGCTTATAATGGT
TACAAATAAAGCAATAGCATCACAAATTTCACAAATAAAGCATTTTTTTCACTGCATTCTAGTTGTGGTT
TGTCCAAACTCATCAATGTATCTTAACGCGTAAATTGTAAGCGTTAATATTTTGTTAAAATTCGCGTTAA
ATTTTTGTTAAATCAGCTCATTTTTTAACCAATAGGCCGAAATCGGCAAAATCCCTTATAAATCAAAAGA
ATAGACCGAGATAGGGT
[37 nt withheld, positions 3308-3344]
AAAGAACGTGGACTCCAACGTCAAAGG
[49 nt withheld, positions 3372-3420]
T
[91 nt withheld, positions 3422-3512]
G
[124 nt withheld, positions 3514-3637]
CAGGTGGCACTTTTCGGGGAAATGTGCGCGGAACCCCTATTTGTTTATTTTTCTAAATACATTCAAATAT
GTATCCGCTCATGAGACAATAACCCTGATAAATGCTTCAATAATATTGAAAAAGGAAGAGTCCTGAGGCG
GAAAGAACCAGCTGTGGAATGTGTGTCAGTTAGGGTGTGGAAAGTCCCCAGGCTCCCCAGCAGGCAGAAG
TATGCAAAGCATGCATCTCAATTAGTCAGCAACCAGGTGTGGAAAGTCCCCAGGCTCCCCAGCAGGCAGA
AGTATGCAAAGCATGCATCTCAATTAGTCAGCAACCATAGTCCCGCCCCTAACTCCGCCCATCCCGCCCC
TAACTCCGCCCAGTTCCGCCCATTCTCCGCCCCATGGCTGACTAATTTTTTTTATTTATGCAGAGGCCGA
GGCCGCCTCGGCCTCTGAGCTATTCCAGAAGTAGTGAGGAGGCTTTTTTGGAGGCCTAGGCTTTTGCAAA
GATCGATCAAGAGACAGGATGAGGATCGTTTCGCATGATTGAACAAGATGGATTGCACGCAGGTTCTCCG
GCCGCTTGGGTGGAGAGGCTATTCGGCTATGACTGGGCACAACAGACAATCGGCTGCTCTGATGCCGCCG
TGTTCCGGCTGTCAGCGCAGGGGCGCCCGGTTCTTTTTGTCAAGACCGACCTGTCCGGTGCCCTGAATGA
ACTGCAAGACGAGGCAGCGCGGCTATCGTGGCTGGCCACGACGGGCGTTCCTTGCGCAGCTGTGCTCGAC
GTTGTCACTGAAGCGGGAAGGGACTGGCTGCTATTGGGCGAAGTGCCGGGGCAGGATCTCCTGTCATCTC
ACCTTGCTCCTGCCGAGAAAGTATCCATCATGGCTGATGCAATGCGGCGGCTGCATACGCTTGATCCGGC
TACCTGCCCATTCGACCACCAAGCGAAACATCGCATCGAGCGAGCACGTACTCGGATGGAAGCCGGTCTT
GTCGATCAGGATGATCTGGACGAAGAGCATCAGGGGCTCGCGCCAGCCGAACTGTTCGCCAGGCTCAAGG
CGAGCATGCCCGACGGCGAGGATCTCGTCGTGACCCATGGCGATGCCTGCTTGCCGAATATCATGGTGGA
AAATGGCCGCTTTTCTGGATTCATCGACTGTGGCCGGCTGGGTGTGGCGGACCGCTATCAGGACATAGCG
TTGGCTACCCGTGATATTGCTGAAGAGCTTGGCGGCGAATGGGCTGACCGCTTCCTCGTGCTTTACGGTA
TCGCCGCTCCCGATTCGCAGCGCATCGCCTTCTATCGCCTTCTTGACGAGTTCTTCTGAGCGGGACTCTG
GGGTTCGAAATGACCGACCAAGCGACGCCCAACCTGCCATCACGAGATTTCGATTCCACCGCCGCCTTCT
ATGAAAGGTTGGGCTTCGGAATCGTTTTCCGGGACGCCGGCTGGATGATCCTCCAGCGCGGGGATCTCAT
GCTGGAGTTCTTCGCCCACCCTAGGGGGAGGCTAACTGAAACACGGAAGGAGACAATACCGGAAGGAACC
CGCGCTATGACGGCAATAAAAAGACAGAATAAAACGCACGGTGTTGGGTCGTTTGTTCATAAACGCGGGG
TTCGGTCCCAGGGCTGGCACTCTGTCGATACCCCACCGAGACCCCATTGGGGCCAATACGCCCGCGTTTC
TTCCTTTTCCCCACCCCACCCCCCAAGTTCGGGTGAAGGCCCAGGGCTCGCAGCCAACGTCGGGGCGGCA
GGCCCTGCCATAGCCTCAGGTTACTCATATATACTTTAGATTGATTTAAAACTTCATTTTTAATTTAAAA
GGATCTAGGTGAAGATCCTTTTTGATAATCTCATGACCAAAATCCCTTAACGTGAGTTTTCGTTCCACTG
AGCGTCAGACCCCGTAGAAAAGATCAAAGGATCTTCTTGAGATCCTTTTTTTCTGCGCGTAATCTGCTGC
TTGCAAACAAAAAAACCACCGCTACCAGCGGTGGTTTGTTTGCCGGATCAAGAGCTACCAACTCTTTTTC
CGAAGGTAACTGGCTTCAGCAGAGCGCAGATACCAAATACTGTCCTTCTAGTGTAGCCGTAGTTAGGCCA
CCACTTCAAGAACTCTGTAGCACCGCCTACATACCTCGCTCTGCTAATCCTGTTACCAGTGGCTGCTGCC
AGTGGCGATAAGTCGTGTCTTACCGGGTTGGACTCAAGACGATAGTTACCGGATAAGGCGCAGCGGTCGG
GCTGAACGGGGGGTTCGTGCACACAGCCCAGCTTGGAGCGAACGACCTACACCGAACTGAGATACCTACA
GCGTGAGCTATGAGAAAGCGCCACGCTTCCCGAAGGGAGAAAGGCGGACAGGTATCCGGTAAGCGGCAGG
GTCGGAACAGGAGAGCGCACGAGGGAGCTTCCAGGGGGAAACGCCTGGTATCTTTATAGTCCTGTCGGGT
TTCGCCACCTCTGACTTGAGCGTCGATTTTTGTGATGCTCGTCAGGGGGGCGGAGCCTATGGAAAAACGC
CAGCAACGCGGCCTTTTTACGGTTCCTGGCCTTTTGCTGGCCTTTTGCTCACATGTTCTTTCCTGCGTTA
TCCCCTGATTCTGTGGATAACCGTATTACCGCCATGCAT
