>Addgene plasmid #65705 | pYNL-C1_Rab11a | depositor partial sequence | sequence record 111679 | pYNL-C1
TAGTTATTAATAGTAATCAATTACGGGGTCATTAGTTCATAGCCCATATATGGAGTTCCGCGTTACATAA
CTTACGGTAAATGGCCCGCCTGGCTGACCGCCCAACGACCCCCGCCCATTGACGTCAATAATGACGTATG
TTCCCATAGTAACGCCAATAGGGACTTTCCATTGACGTCAATGGGTGGAGTATTTACGGTAAACTGCCCA
CTTGGCAGTACATCAAGTGTATCATATGCCAAGTACGCCCCCTATTGACGTCAATGACGGTAAATGGCCC
GCCTGGCATTATGCCCAGTACATGACCTTATGGGACTTTCCTACTTGGCAGTACATCTACGTATTAGTCA
TCGCTATTACCATGGTGATGCGGTTTTGGCAGTACATCAATGGGCGTGGATAGCGGTTTGACTCACGGGG
ATTTCCAAGTCTCCACCCCATTGACGTCAATGGGAGTTTGTTTTGGCACCAAAATCAACGGGACTTTCCA
AAATGTCGTAACAACTCCGCCCCATTGACGCAAATGGGCGGTAGGCGTGTACGGTGGGAGGTCTATATAA
GCAGAGCTGGTTTAGTGAACCGTCAGATCCGCTAGCGCCACCATGGTGAGCAAGGGCGAGGAGCTGTTCA
CCGGGGTGGTGCCCATCCTGGTCGAGCTGGACGGCGACGTAAACGGCCACAAGTTCAGCGTGTCCGGCGA
GGGCGAGGGCGATGCCACCTACGGCAAGCTGACCCTGAAGCTGATCTGCACCACCGGCAAGCTGCCCGTG
CCCTGGCCCACCCTCGTGACCACCCTGGGCTACGGCCTGCAGTGCTTCGCCCGCTACCCCGACCACATGA
AGCAGCACGACTTCTTCAAGTCCGCCATGCCCGAAGGCTACGTCCAGGAGCGCACCATCTTCTTCAAGGA
CGACGGCAACTACAAGACCCGCGCCGAGGTGAAGTTCGAGGGCGACACCCTGGTGAACCGCATCGAGCTG
AAGGGCATCGACTTCAAGGAGGACGGCAACATCCTGGGGCACAAGCTGGAGTACAACTACAACAGCCACA
ACGTCTATATCACCGCCGACAAGCAGAAGAACGGCATCAAGGCCAACTTCAAGATCCGCCACAACATCGA
GGACGGCGGCGTGCAGCTCGCCGACCACTACCAGCAGAACACCCCCATCGGCGACGGCCCCGTGCTGCTG
CCCGACAACCACTACCTGAGCTACCAGTCCAAGCTGAGCAAAGACCCCAACGAGAAGCGCGATCACATGG
TCCTGCTGGAGTTCGTGACCGCCGCCGGGGGTACCAAGGTGTACGACCCCGAGCAGAGGAAGAGGATGAT
CACCGGCCCCCAGTGGTGGGCCAGGTGCAAGCAGATGAACGTGCTGGACAGCTTCATCAACTACTACGAC
AGCGAGAAGCACGCCGAGAACGCCGTGATCTTCCTGCACGGCAACGCCACTAGCAGCTACCTGTGGAGGC
ACGTGGTGCCCCACATCGAGCCCGTGGCCAGGTGCATCATCCCCGATCTGATCGGCATGGGCAAGAGCGG
CAAGAGCGGCAACGGCAGCTACAGGCTGCTGGACCACTACAAGTACCTGACCGCCTGGTTCGAGCTTCTG
AACCTGCCCAAGAAGATCATCTTCGTGGGCCACGACTGGGGCGCCGCCCTGGCCTTCCACTACGCCTACG
AGCACCAGGACAGGATCAAGGCCATCGTGCACATGGAGAGCGTGGTGGACGTGATCGAGAGCTGGGACGA
GTGGCCAGACATCGAGGAGGACATCGCCCTGATCAAGAGCGAGGAGGGCGAGAAGATGGTGCTGGAGAAC
AACTTCTTCGTGGAGACCGTGCTGCCCAGCAAGATCATGAGAAAGCTGGAGCCCGAGGAGTTCGCCGCCT
ACCTGGAGCCCTTCAAGGAGAAGGGCGAGGTGAGAAGACCCACCCTGAGCTGGCCCAGAGAGATCCCCCT
GGTGAAGGGCGGCAAGCCCGACGTGGTGCAGATCGTGAGAAACTACAACGCCTACCTGAGAGCCAGCGAC
GACCTGCCCAAGCTGTTCATCGAGGGCGACCCCGGCTTCTTCAGCAACGCCATCGTGGAGGGCGCCAAGA
AGTTCCCCAACACCGAGTTCGTGAAGGTGAAGGGCCTGCACTTCCTCCAGGAGGACGCCCCCGACGAGAT
GGGCAAGTACATCAAGAGCTTCGTGGAGAGAGTGCTGAAGAACGAGCAGTCCGGACTCAGATCTCGAGCT
CAAGCTTCGAATTCTGCAGTCGACGGTACCGCGGGCCCGGGATCCACCGGATCTAGATAACTGATCATAA
TCAGCCATACCACATTTGTAGAGGTTTTACTTGCTTTAAAAAACCTCCCACACCTCCCCCTGAACCTGAA
ACATAAAATGAATGCAATTGTTGTTGTTAACTTGTTTATTGCAGCTTATAATGGTTACAAATAAAGCAAT
AGCATCACAAATTTCACAAATAAAGCATTTTTTTCACTGCATTCTAGTTGTGGTTTGTCCAAACTCATCA
ATGTATCTTAACGCGTAAATTGTAAGCGTTAATATTTTGTTAAAATTCGCGTTAAATTTTTGTTAAATCA
GCTCATTTTTTAACCAATAGGCCGAAATCGGCAAAATCCCTTATAAATCAAAAGAATAGACCGAGATAGG
GT
[37 nt withheld, positions 2663-2699]
AAAGAACGTGGACTCCAACGTCAAAGG
[49 nt withheld, positions 2727-2775]
T
[91 nt withheld, positions 2777-2867]
G
[124 nt withheld, positions 2869-2992]
CAGGTGGCACTTTTCGGGGAAATGTGCGCGGAACCCCTATTTGTTTATTTTTCTAAATACATTCAAATAT
GTATCCGCTCATGAGACAATAACCCTGATAAATGCTTCAATAATATTGAAAAAGGAAGAGTCCTGAGGCG
GAAAGAACCAGCTGTGGAATGTGTGTCAGTTAGGGTGTGGAAAGTCCCCAGGCTCCCCAGCAGGCAGAAG
TATGCAAAGCATGCATCTCAATTAGTCAGCAACCAGGTGTGGAAAGTCCCCAGGCTCCCCAGCAGGCAGA
AGTATGCAAAGCATGCATCTCAATTAGTCAGCAACCATAGTCCCGCCCCTAACTCCGCCCATCCCGCCCC
TAACTCCGCCCAGTTCCGCCCATTCTCCGCCCCATGGCTGACTAATTTTTTTTATTTATGCAGAGGCCGA
GGCCGCCTCGGCCTCTGAGCTATTCCAGAAGTAGTGAGGAGGCTTTTTTGGAGGCCTAGGCTTTTGCAAA
GATCGATCAAGAGACAGGATGAGGATCGTTTCGCATGATTGAACAAGATGGATTGCACGCAGGTTCTCCG
GCCGCTTGGGTGGAGAGGCTATTCGGCTATGACTGGGCACAACAGACAATCGGCTGCTCTGATGCCGCCG
TGTTCCGGCTGTCAGCGCAGGGGCGCCCGGTTCTTTTTGTCAAGACCGACCTGTCCGGTGCCCTGAATGA
ACTGCAAGACGAGGCAGCGCGGCTATCGTGGCTGGCCACGACGGGCGTTCCTTGCGCAGCTGTGCTCGAC
GTTGTCACTGAAGCGGGAAGGGACTGGCTGCTATTGGGCGAAGTGCCGGGGCAGGATCTCCTGTCATCTC
ACCTTGCTCCTGCCGAGAAAGTATCCATCATGGCTGATGCAATGCGGCGGCTGCATACGCTTGATCCGGC
TACCTGCCCATTCGACCACCAAGCGAAACATCGCATCGAGCGAGCACGTACTCGGATGGAAGCCGGTCTT
GTCGATCAGGATGATCTGGACGAAGAGCATCAGGGGCTCGCGCCAGCCGAACTGTTCGCCAGGCTCAAGG
CGAGCATGCCCGACGGCGAGGATCTCGTCGTGACCCATGGCGATGCCTGCTTGCCGAATATCATGGTGGA
AAATGGCCGCTTTTCTGGATTCATCGACTGTGGCCGGCTGGGTGTGGCGGACCGCTATCAGGACATAGCG
TTGGCTACCCGTGATATTGCTGAAGAGCTTGGCGGCGAATGGGCTGACCGCTTCCTCGTGCTTTACGGTA
TCGCCGCTCCCGATTCGCAGCGCATCGCCTTCTATCGCCTTCTTGACGAGTTCTTCTGAGCGGGACTCTG
GGGTTCGAAATGACCGACCAAGCGACGCCCAACCTGCCATCACGAGATTTCGATTCCACCGCCGCCTTCT
ATGAAAGGTTGGGCTTCGGAATCGTTTTCCGGGACGCCGGCTGGATGATCCTCCAGCGCGGGGATCTCAT
GCTGGAGTTCTTCGCCCACCCTAGGGGGAGGCTAACTGAAACACGGAAGGAGACAATACCGGAAGGAACC
CGCGCTATGACGGCAATAAAAAGACAGAATAAAACGCACGGTGTTGGGTCGTTTGTTCATAAACGCGGGG
TTCGGTCCCAGGGCTGGCACTCTGTCGATACCCCACCGAGACCCCATTGGGGCCAATACGCCCGCGTTTC
TTCCTTTTCCCCACCCCACCCCCCAAGTTCGGGTGAAGGCCCAGGGCTCGCAGCCAACGTCGGGGCGGCA
GGCCCTGCCATAGCCTCAGGTTACTCATATATACTTTAGATTGATTTAAAACTTCATTTTTAATTTAAAA
GGATCTAGGTGAAGATCCTTTTTGATAATCTCATGACCAAAATCCCTTAACGTGAGTTTTCGTTCCACTG
AGCGTCAGACCCCGTAGAAAAGATCAAAGGATCTTCTTGAGATCCTTTTTTTCTGCGCGTAATCTGCTGC
TTGCAAACAAAAAAACCACCGCTACCAGCGGTGGTTTGTTTGCCGGATCAAGAGCTACCAACTCTTTTTC
CGAAGGTAACTGGCTTCAGCAGAGCGCAGATACCAAATACTGTCCTTCTAGTGTAGCCGTAGTTAGGCCA
CCACTTCAAGAACTCTGTAGCACCGCCTACATACCTCGCTCTGCTAATCCTGTTACCAGTGGCTGCTGCC
AGTGGCGATAAGTCGTGTCTTACCGGGTTGGACTCAAGACGATAGTTACCGGATAAGGCGCAGCGGTCGG
GCTGAACGGGGGGTTCGTGCACACAGCCCAGCTTGGAGCGAACGACCTACACCGAACTGAGATACCTACA
GCGTGAGCTATGAGAAAGCGCCACGCTTCCCGAAGGGAGAAAGGCGGACAGGTATCCGGTAAGCGGCAGG
GTCGGAACAGGAGAGCGCACGAGGGAGCTTCCAGGGGGAAACGCCTGGTATCTTTATAGTCCTGTCGGGT
TTCGCCACCTCTGACTTGAGCGTCGATTTTTGTGATGCTCGTCAGGGGGGCGGAGCCTATGGAAAAACGC
CAGCAACGCGGCCTTTTTACGGTTCCTGGCCTTTTGCTGGCCTTTTGCTCACATGTTCTTTCCTGCGTTA
TCCCCTGATTCTGTGGATAACCGTATTACCGCCATGCAT
