>Addgene plasmid #65705 | pYNL-C1_Rab11a | addgene partial sequence | sequence record 116852 | CMV-F 5'-CGCAAATGGGCGGTAGGCGTG-3'
CTATATAAGCAGAGCTGGTTTAGTGAACCGTCAGATCCGCTAGCGCCACCATGGTGAGCAAGGGCGAGGA
GCTGTTCACCGGGGTGGTGCCCATCCTGGTCGAGCTGGACGGCGACGTAAACGGCCACAAGTTCAGCGTG
TCCGGCGAGGGCGAGGGCGATGCCACCTACGGCAAGCTGACCCTGAAGCTGATCTGCACCACCGGCAAGC
TGCCCGTGCCCTGGCCCACCCTCGTGACCACCCTGGGCTACGGCCTGCAGTGCTTCGCCCGCTACCCCGA
CCACATGAAGCAGCACGACTTCTTCAAGTCCGCCATGCCCGAAGGCTACGTCCAGGAGCGCACCATCTTC
TTCAAGGACGACGGCAACTACAAGACCCGCGCCGAGGTGAAGTTCGAGGGCGACACCCTGGTGAACCGCA
TCGAGCTGAAGGGCATCGACTTCAAGGAGGACGGCAACATCCTGGGGCACAAGCTGGAGTACAACTACAA
CAGCCACAACGTCTATATCACCGCCGACAAGCAGAAGAACGGCATCAAGGCCAACTTCAAGATCCGCCAC
AACATCGAGGACGGCGGCGTGCAGCTCGCCGACCACTACCAGCAGAACACCCCCATCGGCGACGGCCCCG
TGCTGCTGCCCGACAACCACTACCTGAGCTACCAGTCCAAGCTGAGCAAAGACCCCAACGAGAAGCGCGA
TCACATGGTCCTGCTGGAGTTCGTGACCGCCGCCGGGGGTACCAAGGTGTACGACCCCGAGCAGAGGAAG
AGGATGATCACCGGCCCCCAGTGGTGGGCCAGGTGCAAGCAGATGAACGTGCTGGACAGCTTCATCAACT
ACTACGACAGCGAGAAGCACGCCGAGAACGCCGTGATCTTCCTGCACGGCAACGCCACTAGCAGCTACCT
GTGGAGGCACGTGGTGCCCCACATCGAGCCCGTGGCCAGGTGCATCATCCCCGATCTGATCGGCATGGGC
AAGAGCGGCA
