>Addgene plasmid #65705 | pYNL-C1_Rab11a | addgene partial sequence | sequence record 116853 | SV40pA-R 5'-GAAATTTGTGATGCTATTGC-3'
TTATAAGCTGCAATAAACAAGTTAACAACAACAATTGCATTCATTTTATGTTTCAGGTTCAGGGGGAGGT
GTGGGAGGTTTTTTAAAGCAAGTAAAACCTCTACAAATGTGGTATGGCTGATTATGATCAGTTATCTAGA
TCCGGTGGATCCCGGGCCCGCGGTACCGTCGACTTAGATGTTCTGACAGCACTGCACCTTTGGCTTGTTC
TCAGTGGTGGGCGGAACATGAATAGGAACCACATTGTTGCTTGGAGACATGTCATTTTCACGTCTGTCTG
ACATTTGCTTCTGAGAAACAATGCGGTATATCTCTGTTAGAATTGTCTGAAAAGCAGCTTCAACATTTGT
AGAATCTAGAGCAGATGTCTCAATGAATGACAAACCATTCTTCTCTGCAAAAGCTCTTGCTTCATCTGTA
GGAACTGCCCTGAGATGACGTAAATCACTCTTATTGCCCACAAGCATGATAACAATGTTACTATCAGCAT
GATCTCTCAGTTCTTTCAGCCATCGCTCTACATTTTCATATGTGAGATGCTTAGCAATGTCATAAACCAA
TAAGGCACCTACTGCTCCACGATAGTATGCAGACGTTATAGCCCTGTACCGCTCCTGCCCTGCTGTGTCC
CATATCTGTGCCTTTATTGTTTTCCCATCAACCTGGATGCTTCTTGTTGCAAACTCTACTCCAATGGTAC
TCTTGCTTTCCAGATTAAACTCATTTCGAGTAAATCGAGACAGGAGGTTACTCTTTCCAACACCAGAATC
TCCAATAAGGACAACTTTAAAGAGGTAGTCGTACTCGTCGTCGCGGGTGCCGGAATTCGAAGCTTGAGCT
CGAGATCTGAGTCCGGACTGCTCGTTCTTCAGCACTCTCTCCACGAAGCTCTTGATGTACTTGCCCATCT
CGTCGGGGGCGTCCTCCTGGAGGAAGTGCAGGCCCTTCACCTTCACGAACTCGGTGTTGGGGAACTTCTT
GGCGCCCTCCACGATGGCGTTGCTGAAGAAGCC
